>Addgene plasmid #24370 | pBS-SK-QS | depositor full sequence | sequence record 11401 | Author sequence
CACCTG
[124 nt withheld, positions 7-130]
C
[91 nt withheld, positions 132-222]
A
[49 nt withheld, positions 224-272]
CCTTTGACGTTGGAGTCCACGTTCTTT
[37 nt withheld, positions 300-336]
ACCCTATCTCGGTCTATTCTTTTGATTTATAAGGGATTTTGCCGATTTCGGCCTATTGGTTAAAAAATGA
GCTGATTTAACAAAAATTTAACGCGAATTTTAACAAAATATTAACGCTTACAATTTCCATTCGCCATTCA
GGCTGCGCAACTGTTGGGAAGGGCGATCGGTGCGGGCCTCTTCGCTATTACGCCAGCTGGCGAAAGGGGG
ATGTGCTGCAAGGCGATTAAGTTGGGTAACGCCAGGGTTTTCCCAGTCACGACGTTGTAAAACGACGGCC
AGTGAATTGTAATACGACTCACTATAGGGCGAATTGGGTACCGGGCCCCCCCTCGAGGTCGACGGTATCG
ATAAGCTTGATATCGAATTCGTTAACAGATCGTACCCAAC
[2754 nt withheld, positions 727-3480]
TGAGCGGCCCTCTAGAGCGGCCGCCACCGCGGTGGAGCTCCAGCTTTTGTTCCCTTTAGTGAGGGTTAAT
TTCGAGCTTGGCGTAATCATGGTCATAGCTGTTTCCTGTGTGAAATTGTTATCCGCTCACAATTCCACAC
AACATACGAGCCGGAAGCATAAAGTGTAAAGCCTGGGGTGCCTAATGAGTGAGCTAACTCACATTAATTG
CGTTGCGCTCACTGCCCGCTTTCCAGTCGGGAAACCTGTCGTGCCAGCTGCATTAATGAATCGGCCAACG
CGCGGGGAGAGGCGGTTTGCGTATTGGGCGCTCTTCCGCTTCCTCGCTCACTGACTCGCTGCGCTCGGTC
GTTCGGCTGCGGCGAGCGGTATCAGCTCACTCAAAGGCGGTAATACGGTTATCCACAGAATCAGGGGATA
ACGCAGGAAAGAACATGTGAGCAAAAGGCCAGCAAAAGGCCAGGAACCGTAAAAAGGCCGCGTTGCTGGC
GTTTTTCCATAGGCTCCGCCCCCCTGACGAGCATCACAAAAATCGACGCTCAAGTCAGAGGTGGCGAAAC
CCGACAGGACTATAAAGATACCAGGCGTTTCCCCCTGGAAGCTCCCTCGTGCGCTCTCCTGTTCCGACCC
TGCCGCTTACCGGATACCTGTCCGCCTTTCTCCCTTCGGGAAGCGTGGCGCTTTCTCATAGCTCACGCTG
TAGGTATCTCAGTTCGGTGTAGGTCGTTCGCTCCAAGCTGGGCTGTGTGCACGAACCCCCCGTTCAGCCC
GACCGCTGCGCCTTATCCGGTAACTATCGTCTTGAGTCCAACCCGGTAAGACACGACTTATCGCCACTGG
CAGCAGCCACTGGTAACAGGATTAGCAGAGCGAGGTATGTAGGCGGTGCTACAGAGTTCTTGAAGTGGTG
GCCTAACTACGGCTACACTAGAAGGACAGTATTTGGTATCTGCGCTCTGCTGAAGCCAGTTACCTTCGGA
AAAAGAGTTGGTAGCTCTTGATCCGGCAAACAAACCACCGCTGGTAGCGGTGGTTTTTTTGTTTGCAAGC
AGCAGATTACGCGCAGAAAAAAAGGATCTCAAGAAGATCCTTTGATCTTTTCTACGGGGTCTGACGCTCA
GTGGAACGAAAACTCACGTTAAGGGATTTTGGTCATGAGATTATCAAAAAGGATCTTCACCTAGATCCTT
TTAAATTAAAAATGAAGTTTTAAATCAATCTAAAGTATATATGAGTAAACTTGGTCTGACAGTTACCAAT
GCTTAATCAGTGAGGCACCTATCTCAGCGATCTGTCTATTTCGTTCATCCATAGTTGCCTGACTCCCCGT
CGTGTAGATAACTACGATACGGGAGGGCTTACCATCTGGCCCCAGTGCTGCAATGATACCGCGAGACCCA
CGCTCACCGGCTCCAGATTTATCAGCAATAAACCAGCCAGCCGGAAGGGCCGAGCGCAGAAGTGGTCCTG
CAACTTTATCCGCCTCCATCCAGTCTATTAATTGTTGCCGGGAAGCTAGAGTAAGTAGTTCGCCAGTTAA
TAGTTTGCGCAACGTTGTTGCCATTGCTACAGGCATCGTGGTGTCACGCTCGTCGTTTGGTATGGCTTCA
TTCAGCTCCGGTTCCCAACGATCAAGGCGAGTTACATGATCCCCCATGTTGTGCAAAAAAGCGGTTAGCT
CCTTCGGTCCTCCGATCGTTGTCAGAAGTAAGTTGGCCGCAGTGTTATCACTCATGGTTATGGCAGCACT
GCATAATTCTCTTACTGTCATGCCATCCGTAAGATGCTTTTCTGTGACTGGTGAGTACTCAACCAAGTCA
TTCTGAGAATAGTGTATGCGGCGACCGAGTTGCTCTTGCCCGGCGTCAATACGGGATAATACCGCGCCAC
ATAGCAGAACTTTAAAAGTGCTCATCATTGGAAAACGTTCTTCGGGGCGAAAACTCTCAAGGATCTTACC
GCTGTTGAGATCCAGTTCGATGTAACCCACTCGTGCACCCAACTGATCTTCAGCATCTTTTACTTTCACC
AGCGTTTCTGGGTGAGCAAAAACAGGAAGGCAAAATGCCGCAAAAAAGGGAATAAGGGCGACACGGAAAT
GTTGAATACTCATACTCTTCCTTTTTCAATATTATTGAAGCATTTATCAGGGTTATTGTCTCATGAGCGG
ATACATATTTGAATGTATTTAGAAAAATAAACAAATAGGGGTTCCGCGCACATTTCCCCGAAAAGTGC
Features (pLannotate 1.2.2; 14 found; start..end, strand, type, name):
      7..435     +  rep_origin     f1 ori (sequence partly withheld): f1 bacteriophage origin of replication; arrow indicates direction of (+) strand synthesis
    466..623     -  CDS            lacZα (fragment): LacZα fragment of β-galactosidase; lacZ fragment
    626..644     +  promoter       T7 promoter: promoter for bacteriophage T7 RNA polymerase
    653..706     -  misc_feature   MCS (fragment): pBluescript multiple cloning site
    727..3480    +  CDS            qa-1s (sequence withheld): QUTR_NEUCR - Protein inferred from homology: Swiss-Prot protein existence level 3. Multi-domain repressor protein that negatively regulates transcription of the quinate utilization pathway genes. May mediate its repressor activity by binding directly to the qa-1f activator protein (By similarity). From Neurospora crassa (strain ATCC 24698 / 74-OR23-1A / CBS 708.71 / DSM 1257 / FGSC 987).
   3491..3520    -  misc_feature   MCS (fragment): pBluescript multiple cloning site
   3533..3551    -  promoter       T3 promoter: promoter for bacteriophage T3 RNA polymerase
   3596..3612    -  protein_bind   lac operator: The lac repressor binds to the lac operator to inhibit transcription in E. coli. This inhibition can be relieved by adding lactose or isopropyl-β-D-thiogalactopyranoside (IPTG). lac repressor encoded by lacI
   3620..3650    -  promoter       lac promoter: promoter for the E. coli lac operon
   3665..3686    -  protein_bind   CAP binding site: CAP binding activates transcription in the presence of cAMP. E. coli catabolite activator protein
   3699..3791    -  CDS            lacI (fragment): lac repressor; lacI; The lac repressor binds to the lac operator to inhibit transcription in E. coli. This inhibition can be relieved by adding lactose or isopropyl-β-D-thiogalactopyranoside (IPTG).
   3974..4562    -  rep_origin     ori: high-copy-number ColE1/pMB1/pBR322/pUC origin of replication
   4733..5593    -  CDS            AmpR: β-lactamase; bla; confers resistance to ampicillin, carbenicillin, and related antibiotics
   5594..5698    -  promoter       AmpR promoter: bla
