[The description below was written by a language model from this plasmid's Addgene catalogue record and pLannotate feature annotations shown in this document.]
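Description:
pBS-SK-QS is a pBluescript SK(+) plasmid carrying the QS (qa-1S) open reading frame from Neurospora crassa. The complete annotated sequence is about 5.7 kb, which fits the recorded backbone of roughly 2.95 kb plus an insert of roughly 2.75 kb. It is propagated in E. coli through the high-copy ColE1/pUC-type origin and selected with ampicillin via the β-lactamase gene and its own promoter. An f1 origin is also present and allows single-stranded DNA to be produced with helper phage.

The insert encodes the multi-domain repressor of the Neurospora quinate utilisation (qa) gene cluster, which is thought to act by binding the qa-1F activator. In the Q binary expression system this protein, QS, counteracts the QF transcriptional activator and so makes transgene expression repressible. According to the depositor, the ORF was PCR-amplified from pAC-QS with added EcoRI and XbaI sites and cloned between those sites in the polylinker, interrupting lacZα.

The coding sequence lies in the same orientation as the adjacent T7 promoter, so T7 RNA polymerase would produce sense transcripts. The T3 promoter and the lac promoter/operator on the other side point towards the insert on the opposite strand and would give antisense RNA. The catalogue lists the vector type as bacterial expression. However, no eukaryotic promoter, epitope tag, polyadenylation signal or bacterial translation signals are annotated. The plasmid therefore looks most useful as a sequence-accessible cloning intermediate and a source of the QS ORF for subcloning into expression or transgenesis vectors, or as a template for in vitro transcription.
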