Addgene plasmid #24370: pBS-SK-QS
Depositing lab: Liqun Luo. Depositing organization: Stanford University. Publication: The Q system: a repressible binary system for transgene expression, lineage tracing, and mosaic analysis. Potter CJ, Tasic B, Russler EV, Liang L, Luo L. Cell. 2010 Apr 30. 141(3):536-48. 10.1016/j.cell.2010.02.025 PubMed 20434990.
Backbone
  Vector backbone: pBluescript SK (+)
  Backbone size w/o insert (bp): 2950
  Vector type: Bacterial Expression
Growth in bacteria
  Bacterial resistance: Ampicillin, 100 μg/mL
  Growth temperature: 37°C
  Growth strain: DH5alpha
  Copy number: Unknown
Gene/Insert
  Gene/Insert name: QS
  Species: Neurospora crassa
  Insert size (bp): 2750
  Cloning method: Restriction Enzyme; 5′ cloning site EcoRI (unknown if destroyed); 3′ cloning site XbaI (unknown if destroyed)
  Sequencing primers: 5′ T7; 3′ M13-pUC-rev
Terms and licenses: Academic/Nonprofit Terms; Industry Terms: Not Available to Industry
Depositor comments: QS ORF was PCR amplified from pAC-QS to include EcoRI/XbaI restriction sites.
How to cite: pBS-SK-QS was a gift from Liqun Luo (Addgene plasmid # 24370 ; http://n2t.net/addgene:24370 ; RRID:Addgene_24370)
