>Addgene plasmid #24370 | pBS-SK-QS | addgene partial sequence | sequence record 30143 | 24370 with T7
CGAGGTCGACGGTATCGATAAGCTTGATATCGAATTCGTTAACAGATCGTACCCAAC
[639 nt withheld, positions 58-696]
